Addgene plasmid #106094: pFRT_TO_eGFP_TIA1
Purpose: gene expression of EGFP-TIA1
Depositing lab: Thomas Tuschl. Depositing organization: Rockefeller University. Publication: The TIA1 RNA-Binding Protein Family Regulates EIF2AK2-Mediated Stress Response and Cell Cycle Progression. Meyer C, Garzia A, Mazzola M, Gerstberger S, Molina H, Tuschl T. Mol Cell. 2018 Feb 15;69(4):622-635.e6. doi: 10.1016/j.molcel.2018.01.011. PubMed 29429924.
Backbone
  Vector backbone: pFRT_TO_eGFP_dest
  Vector type: Mammalian Expression
Growth in bacteria
  Bacterial resistance: Ampicillin, 100 μg/mL
  Growth temperature: 37°C
  Growth strain: DH5alpha
  Copy number: Unknown
Gene/Insert
  Gene/Insert name: TIA1
  Species: H. sapiens (human)
  Entrez Gene: TIA1 (a.k.a. ALS26, TIA-1, WDM)
  Tag / fusion protein: EGFP (N terminal on backbone)
  Cloning method: Gateway Cloning
Terms and licenses: Academic/Nonprofit Terms; Industry Terms: Not Available to Industry
How to cite: pFRT_TO_eGFP_TIA1 was a gift from Thomas Tuschl (Addgene plasmid # 106094 ; http://n2t.net/addgene:106094 ; RRID:Addgene_106094)
