[The description below was written by a language model from this plasmid's Addgene catalogue record and the feature table of its GenBank file.]
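Description:
pFRT_TO_eGFP_TIA1 is a 7.1 kb mammalian expression plasmid for producing human TIA1, an RNA-binding protein, as an N-terminal EGFP fusion. It was made by Gateway recombination of the TIA1 coding sequence into the pFRT_TO_eGFP_dest destination backbone, so the insert sits between attB1 and attB2 sites immediately downstream of the EGFP open reading frame. In E. coli the plasmid replicates from a high-copy ColE1/pUC-type origin and is selected with ampicillin through the bla gene.

Expression is driven by the CMV immediate-early enhancer and promoter, followed by two tet operator (O2) sites. In cells that express the Tet repressor, these operators keep transcription off until tetracycline or doxycycline is added, which gives inducible control of EGFP-TIA1. In cells lacking TetR the promoter would be expected to act constitutively. The transcript ends at a bovine growth hormone polyadenylation signal. A V5 epitope sequence is annotated downstream of attB2, but the record does not indicate whether it is translated in frame with the insert, and only EGFP is listed as a tag.

Downstream of the expression cassette is an FRT site placed directly in front of a hygromycin resistance coding sequence with an SV40 poly(A) signal and no annotated promoter of its own. This arrangement is typical of Flp-recombinase integration systems. FLP-mediated recombination into a genomic FRT landing site places the hygromycin gene behind a resident promoter, so hygromycin selects for single-copy, site-specific integrants. The construct therefore suits the generation of isogenic stable cell lines with inducible EGFP-TIA1, in line with the associated study of the TIA1 family in stress response and cell cycle regulation.
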