LOCUS       Exported 7119 bp ds-DNA circular SYN 12-MAY-2021
DEFINITION  gene expression of EGFP-TIA1.
ACCESSION   .
VERSION     .
KEYWORDS    pFRT_TO_eGFP_TIA1
SOURCE      synthetic DNA construct
  ORGANISM  synthetic DNA construct
REFERENCE   1 (bases 1 to 7119)
  AUTHORS   Meyer C, Garzia A, Mazzola M, Gerstberger S, Molina H, Tuschl T
  TITLE     The TIA1 RNA-Binding Protein Family Regulates EIF2AK2-Mediated
            Stress Response and Cell Cycle Progression.
  JOURNAL   Mol Cell. 2018 Feb 15;69(4):622-635.e6. doi:
            10.1016/j.molcel.2018.01.011.
  PUBMED    29429924
REFERENCE   2 (bases 1 to 7119)
  AUTHORS   .
  TITLE     Direct Submission
  JOURNAL   Exported May 12, 2021 from SnapGene Server 1.1.58
            http://www.snapgene.com
FEATURES             Location/Qualifiers
     source          1..7119
                     /organism="synthetic DNA construct"
                     /mol_type="other DNA"
     primer_bind     complement(44..63)
                     /label=pRS-marker
                     /note="pRS vectors, use to sequence yeast selectable
                     marker"
     enhancer        235..614
                     /label=CMV enhancer
                     /note="human cytomegalovirus immediate early enhancer"
     promoter        615..818
                     /label=CMV promoter
                     /note="human cytomegalovirus (CMV) immediate early
                     promoter"
     primer_bind     769..789
                     /label=CMV-F
                     /note="Human CMV immediate early promoter, forward primer"
     protein_bind    820..838
                     /gene="tetO"
                     /label=tet operator
                     /bound_moiety="tetracycline repressor TetR"
                     /note="bacterial operator O2 for the tetR and tetA genes"
     protein_bind    841..859
                     /gene="tetO"
                     /label=tet operator
                     /bound_moiety="tetracycline repressor TetR"
                     /note="bacterial operator O2 for the tetR and tetA genes"
     primer_bind     869..893
                     /label=LNCX
                     /note="Human CMV promoter, forward primer"
     CDS             990..1706
                     /codon_start=1
                     /product="enhanced GFP"
                     /label=EGFP
                     /translation="MVSKGEELFTGVVPILVELDGDVNGHKFSVSGEGEGDATYGKLTL
                     KFICTTGKLPVPWPTLVTTLTYGVQCFSRYPDHMKQHDFFKSAMPEGYVQERTIFFKDD
                     GNYKTRAEVKFEGDTLVNRIELKGIDFKEDGNILGHKLEYNYNSHNVYIMADKQKNGIK
                     VNFKIRHNIEDGSVQLADHYQQNTPIGDGPVLLPDNHYLSTQSALSKDPNEKRDHMVLL
                     EFVTAAGITLGMDELYK"
     CDS             990..1706
                     /codon_start=1
                     /product="the original enhanced GFP (Yang et al., 1996)"
                     /label=EGFP
                     /note="mammalian codon-optimized"
                     /translation="MVSKGEELFTGVVPILVELDGDVNGHKFSVSGEGEGDATYGKLTL
                     KFICTTGKLPVPWPTLVTTLTYGVQCFSRYPDHMKQHDFFKSAMPEGYVQERTIFFKDD
                     GNYKTRAEVKFEGDTLVNRIELKGIDFKEDGNILGHKLEYNYNSHNVYIMADKQKNGIK
                     VNFKIRHNIEDGSVQLADHYQQNTPIGDGPVLLPDNHYLSTQSALSKDPNEKRDHMVLL
                     EFVTAAGITLGMDELYK"
     primer_bind     complement(1035..1056)
                     /label=EGFP-N
                     /note="EGFP, reverse primer"
     primer_bind     complement(1296..1315)
                     /label=EXFP-R
                     /note="For distinguishing EGFP variants, reverse primer"
     primer_bind     1643..1664
                     /label=EGFP-C
                     /note="EGFP, forward primer"
     protein_bind    1713..1737
                     /gene="mutant version of attB"
                     /label=attB1
                     /bound_moiety="BP Clonase(TM)"
                     /note="recombination site for the Gateway(R) BP reaction"
     protein_bind    complement(2915..2939)
                     /gene="mutant version of attB"
                     /label=attB2
                     /bound_moiety="BP Clonase(TM)"
                     /note="recombination site for the Gateway(R) BP reaction"
     CDS             2992..3033
                     /codon_start=1
                     /product="epitope tag from simian virus 5"
                     /label=V5 tag
                     /translation="GKPIPNPLLGLDST"
     primer_bind     complement(3071..3088)
                     /label=BGH-rev
                     /note="Bovine growth hormone terminator, reverse primer.
                     Also called BGH reverse"
     polyA_signal    3077..3301
                     /label=bGH poly(A) signal
                     /note="bovine growth hormone polyadenylation signal"
     primer_bind     complement(3434..3453)
                     /label=F1ori-R
                     /note="F1 origin, reverse primer"
     protein_bind    3585..3632
                     /label=FRT
                     /bound_moiety="FLP recombinase from the Saccharomyces
                     cerevisiae 2u plasmid"
                     /note="FLP-mediated recombination occurs in the 8-bp core
                     sequence TCTAGAAA (Turan and Bode, 2011)."
     CDS             3640..4662
                     /codon_start=1
                     /gene="aph(4)-Ia"
                     /product="aminoglycoside phosphotransferase from E. coli"
                     /label=HygR
                     /note="confers resistance to hygromycin"
                     /translation="KKPELTATSVEKFLIEKFDSVSDLMQLSEGEESRAFSFDVGGRGY
                     VLRVNSCADGFYKDRYVYRHFASAALPIPEVLDIGEFSESLTYCISRRAQGVTLQDLPE
                     TELPAVLQPVAEAMDAIAAADLSQTSGFGPFGPQGIGQYTTWRDFICAIADPHVYHWQT
                     VMDDTVSASVAQALDELMLWAEDCPEVRHLVHADFGSNNVLTDNGRITAVIDWSEAMFG
                     DSQYEVANIFFWRPWLACMEQQTRYFERRHPELAGSPRLRAYMLRIGLDQLYQSLVDGN
                     FDDAAWAQGRCDAIVRSGAGTVGRTQIARRSAAVWTDGCVEVLADSGNRRPSTRPRAKE
                     "
     polyA_signal    4792..4913
                     /label=SV40 poly(A) signal
                     /note="SV40 polyadenylation signal"
     primer_bind     complement(4829..4848)
                     /label=SV40pA-R
                     /note="SV40 polyA, reverse primer"
     primer_bind     4883..4902
                     /label=EBV-rev
                     /note="SV40 polyA terminator, reverse primer"
     primer_bind     complement(4962..4978)
                     /label=M13 rev
                     /note="common sequencing primer, one of multiple similar
                     variants"
     primer_bind     complement(4962..4978)
                     /label=M13 Reverse
                     /note="In lacZ gene. Also called M13-rev"
     primer_bind     complement(4975..4997)
                     /label=M13/pUC Reverse
                     /note="In lacZ gene"
     protein_bind    4986..5002
                     /label=lac operator
                     /bound_moiety="lac repressor encoded by lacI"
                     /note="The lac repressor binds to the lac operator to
                     inhibit transcription in E. coli. This inhibition can be
                     relieved by adding lactose or
                     isopropyl-beta-D-thiogalactopyranoside (IPTG)."
     promoter        complement(5010..5040)
                     /label=lac promoter
                     /note="promoter for the E. coli lac operon"
     protein_bind    5055..5076
                     /label=CAP binding site
                     /bound_moiety="E. coli catabolite activator protein"
                     /note="CAP binding activates transcription in the presence
                     of cAMP."
     primer_bind     complement(5193..5210)
                     /label=L4440
                     /note="L4440 vector, forward primer"
     rep_origin      complement(5364..5952)
                     /direction=LEFT
                     /label=ori
                     /note="high-copy-number ColE1/pMB1/pBR322/pUC origin of
                     replication"
     primer_bind     complement(5444..5463)
                     /label=pBR322ori-F
                     /note="pBR322 origin, forward primer"
     CDS             complement(6123..6983)
                     /codon_start=1
                     /gene="bla"
                     /product="beta-lactamase"
                     /label=AmpR
                     /note="confers resistance to ampicillin, carbenicillin, and
                     related antibiotics"
                     /translation="MSIQHFRVALIPFFAAFCLPVFAHPETLVKVKDAEDQLGARVGYI
                     ELDLNSGKILESFRPEERFPMMSTFKVLLCGAVLSRIDAGQEQLGRRIHYSQNDLVEYS
                     PVTEKHLTDGMTVRELCSAAITMSDNTAANLLLTTIGGPKELTAFLHNMGDHVTRLDRW
                     EPELNEAIPNDERDTTMPVAMATTLRKLLTGELLTLASRQQLIDWMEADKVAGPLLRSA
                     LPAGWFIADKSGAGERGSRGIIAALGPDGKPSRIVVIYTTGSQATMDERNRQIAEIGAS
                     LIKHW"
     primer_bind     6746..6765
                     /label=Amp-R
                     /note="Ampicillin resistance gene, reverse primer"
     promoter        complement(6984..7088)
                     /gene="bla"
                     /label=AmpR promoter
ORIGIN
        1 gacggatcgg gagatctccc gatcccctat ggtgcactct cagtacaatc tgctctgatg
       61 ccgcatagtt aagccagtat ctgctccctg cttgtgtgtt ggaggtcgct gagtagtgcg
      121 cgagcaaaat ttaagctaca acaaggcaag gcttgaccga caattgcatg aagaatctgc
      181 ttagggttag gcgttttgcg ctgcttcgcg atgtacgggc cagatatacg cgttgacatt
      241 gattattgac tagttattaa tagtaatcaa ttacggggtc attagttcat agcccatata
      301 tggagttccg cgttacataa cttacggtaa atggcccgcc tggctgaccg cccaacgacc
      361 cccgcccatt gacgtcaata atgacgtatg ttcccatagt aacgccaata gggactttcc
      421 attgacgtca atgggtggag tatttacggt aaactgccca cttggcagta catcaagtgt
      481 atcatatgcc aagtacgccc cctattgacg tcaatgacgg taaatggccc gcctggcatt
      541 atgcccagta catgacctta tgggactttc ctacttggca gtacatctac gtattagtca
      601 tcgctattac catggtgatg cggttttggc agtacatcaa tgggcgtgga tagcggtttg
      661 actcacgggg atttccaagt ctccacccca ttgacgtcaa tgggagtttg ttttggcacc
      721 aaaatcaacg ggactttcca aaatgtcgta acaactccgc cccattgacg caaatgggcg
      781 gtaggcgtgt acggtgggag gtctatataa gcagagctct ccctatcagt gatagagatc
      841 tccctatcag tgatagagat cgtcgacgag ctcgtttagt gaaccgtcag atcgcctgga
      901 gacgccatcc acgctgtttt gacctccata gaagacaccg ggaccgatcc agcctccgga
      961 ctctagcgtt taaacttaag cttggtacca tggtgagcaa gggcgaggag ctgttcaccg
     1021 gggtggtgcc catcctggtc gagctggacg gcgacgtaaa cggccacaag ttcagcgtgt
     1081 ccggcgaggg cgagggcgat gccacctacg gcaagctgac cctgaagttc atctgcacca
     1141 ccggcaagct gcccgtgccc tggcccaccc tcgtgaccac cctgacctac ggcgtgcagt
     1201 gcttcagccg ctaccccgac cacatgaagc agcacgactt cttcaagtcc gccatgcccg
     1261 aaggctacgt ccaggagcgc accatcttct tcaaggacga cggcaactac aagacccgcg
     1321 ccgaggtgaa gttcgagggc gacaccctgg tgaaccgcat cgagctgaag ggcatcgact
     1381 tcaaggagga cggcaacatc ctggggcaca agctggagta caactacaac agccacaacg
     1441 tctatatcat ggccgacaag cagaagaacg gcatcaaggt gaacttcaag atccgccaca
     1501 acatcgagga cggcagcgtg cagctcgccg accactacca gcagaacacc cccatcggcg
     1561 acggccccgt gctgctgccc gacaaccact acctgagcac ccagtccgcc ctgagcaaag
     1621 accccaacga gaagcgcgat cacatggtcc tgctggagtt cgtgaccgcc gccgggatca
     1681 ctctcggcat ggacgagctg tacaagaagc ttacaagttt gtacaaaaaa gcaggctcca
     1741 ccatgggaac caattcagtc gacatggagg acgagatgcc caagactcta tacgtcggta
     1801 acctttccag agatgtgaca gaagctctaa ttctgcaact ctttagccag attggacctt
     1861 gtaaaaactg caaaatgatt atggatacag ctggaaatga tccctattgt tttgtggagt
     1921 ttcatgagca tcgtcatgca gctgcagcat tagctgctat gaatggacgg aagataatgg
     1981 gtaaggaagt caaagtgaat tgggcaacaa cccctagcag tcaaaagaaa gatacaagca
     2041 atcatttcca tgtctttgtt ggtgatctca gcccagaaat tacaactgaa gatataaaag
     2101 ctgcttttgc accatttgga agaatatcag atgcccgagt ggtaaaagac atggcaacag
     2161 gaaagtctaa gggatatggc tttgtctcct ttttcaacaa atgggatgct gaaaacgcca
     2221 ttcaacagat gggtggccag tggcttggtg gaagacaaat cagaactaac tgggcaaccc
     2281 gaaagcctcc cgctccaaag agtacatatg agtcaaatac caaacagcta tcatatgatg
     2341 aggttgtaaa tcagtctagt ccaagcaact gtactgtata ctgtggaggt gttacttctg
     2401 ggctaacaga acaactaatg cgtcagactt tttcaccatt tggacaaata atggaaattc
     2461 gagtctttcc agataaagga tattcatttg ttcggttcaa ttcccatgaa agtgcagcac
     2521 atgcaattgt ttctgttaat ggtactacca ttgaaggtca tgttgtgaaa tgctattggg
     2581 gcaaagaaac tcttgatatg ataaatcccg tgcaacagca gaatcaaatt ggatatcccc
     2641 aaccttatgg ccagtggggc cagtggtatg gaaatgcaca acaaattggc cagtatatgc
     2701 ctaatggttg gcaagttcct gcatatggaa tgtatggcca ggcatggaac cagcaaggat
     2761 ttaatcagac acagtcttct gcaccatgga tgggaccaaa ttatggagtg caaccgcctc
     2821 aagggcaaaa tggcagcatg ttgcccaatc agccttctgg gtatcgagtg gcagggtatg
     2881 aaacccagtg agcggccgca ctcgagatat ctagacccag ctttcttgta caaagtggtt
     2941 gatatccagc acagtggcgg ccgctcaagt ctagagggcc cgcggttcga aggtaagcct
     3001 atccctaacc ctctcctcgg tctcgattct acgctcgagt ctagagggcc cgtttaaacc
     3061 cgctgatcag cctcgactgt gccttctagt tgccagccat ctgttgtttg cccctccccc
     3121 gtgccttcct tgaccctgga aggtgccact cccactgtcc tttcctaata aaatgaggaa
     3181 attgcatcgc attgtctgag taggtgtcat tctattctgg ggggtggggt ggggcaggac
     3241 agcaaggggg aggattggga agacaatagc aggcatgctg gggatgcggt gggctctatg
     3301 gcttctgagg cggaaagaac cagctggggc tctagggggt atccccnnnn nnnnnnnnnn
     3361 nnnnnnnnnn nnnnnnnnnn nnnnnnnnnn nnnnnnnnnn nnnnnnnnnn nnnnnnnnnn
     3421 nnnnnnnnnn nnnnnnnnnn nnnnnnnnnn nnnnnnnnnn nnnnnnnnnn cnnnnnnnnn
     3481 nnnnnnnnnn nnnnnnnnnn nnnnnnnnnn nnnnnnnnnn nnnnnnnnnn nnnnnnnnnn
     3541 nnnnnnnnnn nnnnnnnnnn nnagggtgat ggttcacgta cctagaagtt cctattccga
     3601 agttcctatt ctctagaaag tataggaact tccttggcca aaaagcctga actcaccgcg
     3661 acgtctgtcg agaagtttct gatcgaaaag ttcgacagcg tctccgacct gatgcagctc
     3721 tcggagggcg aagaatctcg tgctttcagc ttcgatgtag gagggcgtgg atatgtcctg
     3781 cgggtaaata gctgcgccga tggtttctac aaagatcgtt atgtttatcg gcactttgca
     3841 tcggccgcgc tcccgattcc ggaagtgctt gacattgggg aattcagcga gagcctgacc
     3901 tattgcatct cccgccgtgc acagggtgtc acgttgcaag acctgcctga aaccgaactg
     3961 cccgctgttc tgcagccggt cgcggaggcc atggatgcga tcgctgcggc cgatcttagc
     4021 cagacgagcg ggttcggccc attcggaccg caaggaatcg gtcaatacac tacatggcgt
     4081 gatttcatat gcgcgattgc tgatccccat gtgtatcact ggcaaactgt gatggacgac
     4141 accgtcagtg cgtccgtcgc gcaggctctc gatgagctga tgctttgggc cgaggactgc
     4201 cccgaagtcc ggcacctcgt gcacgcggat ttcggctcca acaatgtcct gacggacaat
     4261 ggccgcataa cagcggtcat tgactggagc gaggcgatgt tcggggattc ccaatacgag
     4321 gtcgccaaca tcttcttctg gaggccgtgg ttggcttgta tggagcagca gacgcgctac
     4381 ttcgagcgga ggcatccgga gcttgcagga tcgccgcggc tccgggcgta tatgctccgc
     4441 attggtcttg accaactcta tcagagcttg gttgacggca atttcgatga tgcagcttgg
     4501 gcgcagggtc gatgcgacgc aatcgtccga tccggagccg ggactgtcgg gcgtacacaa
     4561 atcgcccgca gaagcgcggc cgtctggacc gatggctgtg tagaagtact cgccgatagt
     4621 ggaaaccgac gccccagcac tcgtccgagg gcaaaggaat agcacgtact acgagatttc
     4681 gattccaccg ccgccttcta tgaaaggttg ggcttcggaa tcgttttccg ggacgccggc
     4741 tggatgatcc tccagcgcgg ggatctcatg ctggagttct tcgcccaccc caacttgttt
     4801 attgcagctt ataatggtta caaataaagc aatagcatca caaatttcac aaataaagca
     4861 tttttttcac tgcattctag ttgtggtttg tccaaactca tcaatgtatc ttatcatgtc
     4921 tgtataccgt cgacctctag ctagagcttg gcgtaatcat ggtcatagct gtttcctgtg
     4981 tgaaattgtt atccgctcac aattccacac aacatacgag ccggaagcat aaagtgtaaa
     5041 gcctggggtg cctaatgagt gagctaactc acattaattg cgttgcgctc actgcccgct
     5101 ttccagtcgg gaaacctgtc gtgccagctg cattaatgaa tcggccaacg cgcggggaga
     5161 ggcggtttgc gtattgggcg ctcttccgct tcctcgctca ctgactcgct gcgctcggtc
     5221 gttcggctgc ggcgagcggt atcagctcac tcaaaggcgg taatacggtt atccacagaa
     5281 tcaggggata acgcaggaaa gaacatgtga gcaaaaggcc agcaaaaggc caggaaccgt
     5341 aaaaaggccg cgttgctggc gtttttccat aggctccgcc cccctgacga gcatcacaaa
     5401 aatcgacgct caagtcagag gtggcgaaac ccgacaggac tataaagata ccaggcgttt
     5461 ccccctggaa gctccctcgt gcgctctcct gttccgaccc tgccgcttac cggatacctg
     5521 tccgcctttc tcccttcggg aagcgtggcg ctttctcata gctcacgctg taggtatctc
     5581 agttcggtgt aggtcgttcg ctccaagctg ggctgtgtgc acgaaccccc cgttcagccc
     5641 gaccgctgcg ccttatccgg taactatcgt cttgagtcca acccggtaag acacgactta
     5701 tcgccactgg cagcagccac tggtaacagg attagcagag cgaggtatgt aggcggtgct
     5761 acagagttct tgaagtggtg gcctaactac ggctacacta gaagaacagt atttggtatc
     5821 tgcgctctgc tgaagccagt taccttcgga aaaagagttg gtagctcttg atccggcaaa
     5881 caaaccaccg ctggtagcgg tggttttttt gtttgcaagc agcagattac gcgcagaaaa
     5941 aaaggatctc aagaagatcc tttgatcttt tctacggggt ctgacgctca gtggaacgaa
     6001 aactcacgtt aagggatttt ggtcatgaga ttatcaaaaa ggatcttcac ctagatcctt
     6061 ttaaattaaa aatgaagttt taaatcaatc taaagtatat atgagtaaac ttggtctgac
     6121 agttaccaat gcttaatcag tgaggcacct atctcagcga tctgtctatt tcgttcatcc
     6181 atagttgcct gactccccgt cgtgtagata actacgatac gggagggctt accatctggc
     6241 cccagtgctg caatgatacc gcgagaccca cgctcaccgg ctccagattt atcagcaata
     6301 aaccagccag ccggaagggc cgagcgcaga agtggtcctg caactttatc cgcctccatc
     6361 cagtctatta attgttgccg ggaagctaga gtaagtagtt cgccagttaa tagtttgcgc
     6421 aacgttgttg ccattgctac aggcatcgtg gtgtcacgct cgtcgtttgg tatggcttca
     6481 ttcagctccg gttcccaacg atcaaggcga gttacatgat cccccatgtt gtgcaaaaaa
     6541 gcggttagct ccttcggtcc tccgatcgtt gtcagaagta agttggccgc agtgttatca
     6601 ctcatggtta tggcagcact gcataattct cttactgtca tgccatccgt aagatgcttt
     6661 tctgtgactg gtgagtactc aaccaagtca ttctgagaat agtgtatgcg gcgaccgagt
     6721 tgctcttgcc cggcgtcaat acgggataat accgcgccac atagcagaac tttaaaagtg
     6781 ctcatcattg gaaaacgttc ttcggggcga aaactctcaa ggatcttacc gctgttgaga
     6841 tccagttcga tgtaacccac tcgtgcaccc aactgatctt cagcatcttt tactttcacc
     6901 agcgtttctg ggtgagcaaa aacaggaagg caaaatgccg caaaaaaggg aataagggcg
     6961 acacggaaat gttgaatact catactcttc ctttttcaat attattgaag catttatcag
     7021 ggttattgtc tcatgagcgg atacatattt gaatgtattt agaaaaataa acaaataggg
     7081 gttccgcgca catttccccg aaaagtgcca cctgacgtc
//
